>Addgene plasmid #126315 | pGWB14-LYX097 | addgene full sequence | sequence record 247076 | Addgene NGS Result
TCGGTCTTGCCTTGCTCGTCGGTGATGTACTTCACCAGCTCCGCGAAGTCGCTCTTCTTGATGGAGCGCA
TGGGGACGTGCTTGGCAATCACGCGCACCCCCCGGCCGTTTTAGCGGCTAAAAAAGTCATGGCTCTGCCC
TCGGGCGGACCACGCCCATCATGACCTTGCCAAGCTCGTCCTGCTTCTCTTCGATCTTCGCCAGCAGGGC
GAGGATCGTGGCATCACCGAACCGCGCCGTGCGCGGGTCGTCGGTGAGCCAGAGTTTCAGCAGGCCGCCC
AGGCGGCCCAGGTCGCCATTGATGCGGGCCAGCTCGCGGACGTGCTCATAGTCCACGACGCCCGTGATTT
TGTAGCCCTGGCCGACGGCCAGCAGGTAGGCCGACAGGCTCATGCCGGCCGCCGCCGCCTTTTCCTCAAT
CGCTCTTCGTTCGTCTGGAAGGCAGTACACCTTGATAGGTGGGCTGCCCTTCCTGGTTGGCTTGGTTTCA
TCAGCCATCCGCTTGCCCTCATCTGTTACGCCGGCGGTAGCCGGCCAGCCTCGCAGAGCAGGATTCCCGT
TGAGCACCGCCAGGTGCGAATAAGGGACAGTGAAGAAGGAACACCCGCTCGCGGGTGGGCCTACTTCACC
TATCCTGCCCGGCTGACGCCGTTGGATACACCAAGGAAAGTCTACACGAACCCTTTGGCAAAATCCTGTA
TATCGTGCGAAAAAGGATGGATATACCGAAAAAATCGCTATAATGACCCCGAAGCAGGGTTATGCAGCGG
AAAAGCGCCACGCTTCCCGAAGGGAGAAAGGCGGACAGGTATCCGGTAAGCGGCAGGGTCGGAACAGGAG
AGCGCACGAGGGAGCTTCCAGGGGGAAACGCCTGGTATCTTTATAGTCCTGTCGGGTTTCGCCACCTCTG
ACTTGAGCGTCGATTTTTGTGATGCTCGTCAGGGGGGCGGAGCCTATGGAAAAACGCCAGCAACGCGGCC
TTTTTACGGTTCCTGGCCTTTTGCTGGCCTTTTGCTCACATGTTCTTTCCTGCGTTATCCCCTGATTCTG
TGGATAACCGTATTACCGCCTTTGAGTGAGCTGATACCGCTCGCCGCAGCCGAACGACCGAGCGCAGCGA
GTCAGTGAGCGAGGAAGCGGAAGAGCGCCAGAAGGCCGCCAGAGAGGCCGAGCGCGGCCGTGAGGCTTGG
ACGCTAGGGCAGGGCATGAAAAAGCCCGTAGCGGGCTGCTACGGGCGTCTGACGCGGTGGAAAGGGGGAG
GGGATGTTGTCTACATGGCTCTGCTGTAGTGAGTGGGTTGCGCTCCGGCAGCGGTCCTGATCAATCGTCA
CCCTTTCTCGGTCCTTCAACGTTCCTGACAACGAGCCTCCTTTTCGCCAATCCATCGACAATCACCGCGA
GTCCCTGCTCGAACGCTGCGTCCGGACCGGCTTCGTCGAAGGCGTCTATCGCGGCCCGCAACAGCGGCGA
GAGCGGAGCCTGTTCAACGGTGCCGCCGCGCTCGCCGGCATCGCTGTCGCCGGCCTGCTCCTCAAGCACG
GCCCCAACAGTGAAGTAGCTGATTGTCATCAGCGCATTGACGGCGTCCCCGGCCGAAAAACCCGCCTCGC
AGAGGAAGCGAAGCTGCGCGTCGGCCGTTTCCATCTGCGGTGCGCCCGGTCGCGTGCCGGCATGGATGCG
CGCGCCATCGCGGTAGGCGAGCAGCGCCTGCCTGAAGCTGCGGGCATTCCCGATCAGAAATGAGCGCCAG
TCGTCGTCGGCTCTCGGCACCGAATGCGTATGATTCTCCGCCAGCATGGCTTCGGCCAGTGCGTCGAGCA
GCGCCCGCTTGTTCCTGAAGTGCCAGTAAAGCGCCGGCTGCTGAACCCCCAACCGTTCCGCCAGTTTGCG
TGTCGTCAGACCGTCTACGCCGACCTCGTTCAACAGGTCCAGGGCGGCACGGATCACTGTATTCGGCTGC
AACTTTGTCATGCTTGACACTTTATCACTGATAAACATAATATGTCCACCAACTTATCAGTGATAAAGAA
TCCGCGCGTTCAATCGGACCAGCGGAGGCTGGTCCGGAGGCCAGACGTGAAACCCAACATACCCCTGATC
GTAATTCTGAGCACTGTCGCGCTCGACGCTGTCGGCATCGGCCTGATTATGCCGGTGCTGCCGGGCCTCC
TGCGCGATCTGGTTCACTCGAACGACGTCACCGCCCACTATGGCATTCTGCTGGCGCTGTATGCGTTGGT
GCAATTTGCCTGCGCACCTGTGCTGGGCGCGCTGTCGGATCGTTTCGGGCGGCGGCCAATCTTGCTCGTC
TCGCTGGCCGGCGCCAGATCTGGGGAACCCTGTGGTTGGCATGCACATACAAATGGACGAACGGATAAAC
CTTTTCACGCCCTTTTAAATATCCGATTATTCTAATAAACGCTCTTTTCTCTTAGGTTTACCCGCCAATA
TATCCTGTCAAACACTGATAGTTTAAACGTTGCGATTAAGAATTCGAGCTCGGTACCCCCCTACTCCAAA
AATGTCAAAGATACAGTCTCAGAAGACCAAAGGGCTATTGAGACTTTTCAACAAAGGGTAATTTCGGGAA
ACCTCCTCGGATTCCATTGCCCAGCTATCTGTCACTTCATCGAAAGGACAGTAGAAAAGGAAGGTGGCTC
CTACAAATGCCATCATTGCGATAAAGGAAAGGCTATCATTCAAGATGCCTCTGCCGACAGTGGTCCCAAA
GATGGACCCCCACCCACGAGGAGCATCGTGGAAAAAGAAGACGTTCCAACCACGTCTTCAAAGCAAGTGG
ATTGATGTGACATCTCCACTGACGTAAGGGATGACGCACAATCCCACTATCCTTCGCAAGACCCTTCCTC
TATATAAGGAAGTTCATTTCATTTGGAGAGGACAGCCCAAGCTTCGACTCTAGAGGATCCCCTTAAATCG
ATATGGAACGAGCTATACAAGGAAACGACGCTAGGGAACAAGCTAACAGTGAACGTTGGGATGGAGGATC
AGGAGGTACCACTTCTCCCTTCAAACTTCCTGACGAAAGTCCGAGTTGGACTGAGTGGCGGCTACATAAC
GATGAGACGAATTCGAATCAAGATAATCCCCTTGGTTTCAAGGAAAGCTGGGGTTTCGGGAAAGTTGTAT
TTAAGAGATATCTCAGATACGACAGGACGGAAGCTTCACTGCACAGAGTCCTTGGATCTTGGACGGGAGA
TTCGGTTAACTATGCAGCATCTCGATTTTTCGGTTTCGACCAGATCGGATGTACCTATAGTATTCGGTTT
CGAGGAGTTAGTATCACCGTTTCTGGAGGGTCTCGAACTCTTCAGCATCTCTGTGAGATGGCAATTCGGT
CTAAGCAAGAACTGCTACAGCTTGCCCCAATCGAAGTGGAAAGTAATGTATCAAGAGGATGCCCTGAAGG
TACTCAAACCTTCGAAAAAGAAAGCGAGTAAGTCGAGGGCGAGCTCGAATTCGGTACGCTGAAATCACCA
GTCTCTCTCTACAAATCTATCTCTCTCTATTTTCTCCATAAATAATGTGTGAGTAGTTTCCCGATAAGGG
AAATTAGGGTTCTTATAGGGTTTCGCTCATGTGTTGAGCATATAAGAAACCCTTAGTATGTATTTGTATT
TGTAAAATACTTCTATCAATAAAATTTCTAATTCCTAAAACCAAAATCCAGTACTAAAATCCAGATCTCC
CTGCAGGTCCCCAGATTAGCCTTTTCAATTTCAGAAAGAATGCTAACCCACAGATGGTTAGAGAGGCTTA
CGCAGCAGGTCTCATCAAGACGATCTACCCGAGCAATAATCTCCAGGAAATCAAATACCTTCCCAAGAAG
GTTAAAGATGCAGTCAAAAGATTCAGGACTAACTGCATCAAGAACACAGAGAAAGATATATTTCTCAAGA
TCAGAAGTACTATTCCAGTATGGACGATTCAAGGCTTGCTTCACAAACCAAGGCAAGTAATAGAGATTGG
AGTCTCTAAAAAGGTAGTTCCCACTGAATCAAAGGCCATGGAGTCAAAGATTCAAATAGAGGACCTAACA
GAACTCGCCGTAAAGACTGGCGAACAGTTCATACAGAGTCTCTTACGACTCAATGACAAGAAGAAAATCT
TCGTCAACATGGTGGAGCACGACACACTTGTCTACTCCAAAAATATCAAAGATACAGTCTCAGAAGACCA
AAGGGCAATTGAGACTTTTCAACAAAGGGTAATATCCGGAAACCTCCTCGGATTCCATTGCCCAGCTATC
TGTCACTTTATTGTGAAGATAGTGGAAAAGGAAGGTGGCTCCTACAAATGCCATCATTGCGATAAAGGAA
AGGCCATCGTTGAAGATGCCTCTGCCGACAGTGGTCCCAAAGATGGACCCCCACCCACGAGGAGCATCGT
GGAAAAAGAAGACGTTCCAACCACGTCTTCAAAGCAAGTGGATTGATGTGATATCTCCACTGACGTAAGG
GATGACGCACAATCCCACTATCCTTCGCAAGACCCTTCCTCTATATAAGGAAGTTCATTTCATTTGGAGA
GAACACGGGGGACAAGTTTGTACAAAAAAGCAGGCTCCACCACTAGTATGGCTGGTCCAGAATTGTTCTA
CGGCGATGCTGCTGGTTTTAATGGTATTCTGCTTCAGAACCAGAGGCTTATGTCTTCATTTGCTACAAAA
GAGGCTGTTGCTTCTCCTCGCTATTCCCCTTCCTTCCTTGCCTCCGGTTCCATGGTCAGCTTTCGTGTTG
TAAATGGAGGGAACAAATCAGATAGGTCATTGTTTCAGTCAGTCGAAGAGAATGAAACAGATGAGTTGGA
GGAATATTTAAATCAACCAGAGAAAAAGAGGCGACTTACAGCTAACCAAGTACAGTTTCTTGAGAAGAGT
TTTGAGGAGGTGAACAAACTGGAGCCAGAGAGAAAAGACCAGCTTGCTAAAGAGCTCGGTTTGCAACCTC
GCCAAATAGCGATTTGGTTTCAGAATCGTCGTGCACGATGGAGGACAAAACAGCTTGAGAATAATTACGA
GGCGCTGAGAAATAAATATGACAATCTGAAAGCAGACTACATCAATCTTCTCAAAGAGAAGGATGATCTA
AGAGCTCAGGTTAGCCAGTTTACTGATATGCTGCTACACAAGGAGAAAGAAAAGGGGGAACTGGCTACTT
CTGATATAAAGGAACTTTCCGATGCATCGCCAAAAGAAAACATGATTGATCAGAAAGTGTCAGCTATTAC
ACTTAAGCAGCACAAAGACTTGAATTCTCTTCAAAGTGATATGTTTGATTCAGAAAGACTGGTGCAACCC
TCTATCTTAGATCAGGGTGATTCTTCTTATGCATTTGAACCTGACCAGTCAGATTTATCCCAAGATGAAG
AAGAAAACTTGAGCAAGAATCTGGTTGTACAAGATCATTATCCCATGACATCCTCAAACTTGAGCTGCTT
TGGATATTCAGTTGAAGATCAGGGCTTTGGTTTCTGGTCTTTTCCCGGGGACCCAGCTTTCTTGTACAAA
GTGGTTGATAACAGCGGGTTAATTAACATCTTTTACCCATACGATGTTCCTGACTATGCGGGCTATCCCT
ATGACGTCCCGGACTATGCAGGATCCTATCCATATGACGTTCCAGATTACGCTGCTCAGTGCAGCGCTTA
GAGCTCGAATTTCCCCGATCGTTCAAACATTTGGCAATAAAGTTTCTTAAGATTGAATCCTGTTGCCGGT
CTTGCGATGATTATCATATAATTTCTGTTGAATTACGTTAAGCATGTAATAATTAACATGTAATGCATGA
CGTTATTTATGAGATGGGTTTTTATGATTAGAGTCCCGCAATTATACATTTAATACGCGATAGAAAACAA
AATATAGCGCGCAAACTAGGATAAATTATCGCGCGCGGTGTCATCTATGTTACTAGATCGGGAATTAGCT
TCATCAACGCAAGACATGCGCACGACCGTCTGACAGGAGAGGAATTTCCGACGAGCACAGAAAGGACTTG
CTCTTGGACGTAGGCCTATTTCTCAGGCACATGTATCAAGTGTTCGGACGTGGGTTTTCGATGGTGTATC
AGCCGCCGCCAACTGGGAGATGAGGAGGCTTTCTTGGGGGGCAGTCAGCAGTTCATTTCACAAGACAGAG
GAACTTGTAAGGAGATGCACTGATTTATCTTGGCGCAAACCAGCAGGACGAATTAGTGGGAATAGCCCGC
GAATATCTAAGTTATGCCTGTCGGCATGAGCAGAAACTTCCAATTCGAAACAGTTTGGAGAGGTTGTTTT
TGGGCATACCTTTTGTTAGTCAGCCTCTCGATTGCTCATCGTCATTACACAGTACCGAAGTTTGATCGAT
CTAGTAACATAGATGACACCGCGCGCGATAATTTATCCTAGTTTGCGCGCTATATTTTGTTTTCTATCGC
GTATTAAATGTATAATTGCGGGACTCTAATCATAAAAACCCATCTCATAAATAACGTCATGCATTACATG
TTAATTATTACATGCTTAACGTAATTCAACAGAAATTATATGATAATCATCGCAAGACCGGCAACAGGAT
TCAATCTTAAGAAACTTTATTGCCAAATGTTTGAACGATCTGCTTCGACGCACTCCTTCTTTACTCCACC
ATCTCGTCCTTATTGAAAACGTGGGTAGCACCAAAACGAATCAAGTCGCTGGAACTGAAGTTACCAATCA
CGCTGGATGATTTGCCAGTTGGATTAATCTTGCCTTTCCCCGCATGAATAATATTGATGAATGCATGCGT
GAGGGGTATTTCGATTTTGGCAATAGCTGCAATTGCCGCGACATCCTCCAACGAGCATAATTCTTCAGAA
AAATAGCGATGTTCCATGTTGTCAGGGCATGCATGATGCACGTTATGAGGTGACGGTGCTAGGCAGTATT
CCCTCAAAGTTTCATAGTCAGTATCATATTCATCATTGCATTCCTGCAAGAGAGAATTGAGACGCAATCC
ACACGCTGCGGCAACCTTCCGGCGTTCGTGGTCTATTTGCTCTTGGACGTTGCAAACGTAAGTGTTGGAT
CCCGGTCGGCATCTACTCTATTCCTTTGCCCTCGGACGAGTGCTGGGGCGTCGGTTTCCACTATCGGCGA
GTACTTCTACACAGCCATCGGTCCAGACGGCCGCGCTTCTGCGGGCGATTTGTGTACGCCCGACAGTCCC
GGCTCCGGATCGGACGATTGCGTCGCATCGACCCTGCGCCCAAGCTGCATCATCGAAATTGCCGTCAACC
AAGCTCTGATAGAGTTGGTCAAGACCAATGCGGAGCATATACGCCCGGAGCCGCGGCGATCCTGCAAGCT
CCGGATGCCTCCGCTCGAAGTAGCGCGTCTGCTGCTCCATACAAGCCAACCACGGCCTCCAGAAGAAGAT
GTTGGCGACCTCGTATTGGGAATCCCCGAACATCGCCTCGCTCCAGTCAATGACCGCTGTTATGCGGCCA
TTGTCCGTCAGGACATTGTTGGAGCCGAAATCCGCGTGCACGAGGTGCCGGACTTCGGGGCAGTCCTCGG
CCCAAAGCATCAGCTCATCGAGAGCCTGCGCGACGGACGCACTGACGGTGTCGTCCATCACAGTTTGCCA
GTGATACACATGGGGATCAGCAATCGCGCATATGAAATCACGCCATGTAGTGTATTGACCGATTCCTTGC
GGTCCGAATGGGCCGAACCCGCTCGTCTGGCTAAGATCGGCCGCAGCGATCGCATCCATGGCCTCCGCGA
CCGGCTGCAGAACAGCGGGCAGTTCGGTTTCAGGCAGGTCTTGCAACGTGACACCCTGTGCACGGCGGGA
GATGCAATAGGTCAGGCTCTCGCTGAATTCCCCAATGTCAAGCACTTCCGGAATCGGGAGCGCGGCCGAT
GCAAAGTGCCGATAAACATAACGATCTTTGTAGAAACCATCGGCGCAGCTATTTACCCGCAGGACATATC
CACGCCCTCCTACATCGAAGCTGAAAGCACGAGATTCTTCGCCCTCCGAGAGCTGCATCAGGTCGGAGAC
GCTGTCGAACTTTTCGATCAGAAACTTCTCGACAGACGTCGCGGTGAGTTCAGGCTTTTTCATATCGGGG
TCGTCCTCTCCAAATGAAATGAACTTCCTTATATAGAGGAAGGGTCTTGCGAAGGATAGTGGGATTGTGC
GTCATCCCTTACGTCAGTGGAGATATCACATCAATCCACTTGCTTTGAAGACGTGGTTGGAACGTCTTCT
TTTTCCACGATGCTCCTCGTGGGTGGGGGTCCATCTTTGGGACCACTGTCGGCAGAGGCATCTTGAACGA
TAGCCTTTCCTTTATCGCAATGATGGCATTTGTAGGTGCCACCTTCCTTTTCTACTGTCCTTTTGATGAA
GTGACAGATAGCTGGGCAATGGAATCCGAGGAGGTTTCCCGATATTACCCTTTGTTGAAAAGTCTCAATA
GCCCTTTGGTCTTCTGAGACTGTATCTTTGATATTCTTGGAGTAGACGAGAGTGTCGTGCTCCACCATGT
TGACGGATCTCTAGGACGCGTCGACGCGTCGACGCGTCGACGCGTCGACGCGTCCTAGAAGCTAATTCAC
TGGCCGTCGTTTTACAACGTCGTGACTGGGAAAACCCTGGCGTTACCCAACTTAATCGCCTTGCAGCACA
TCCCCCTTTCGCCAGCTGGCGTAATAGCGAAGAGGCCCGCACCGATCGCCCTTCCCAACAGTTGCGCAGC
CTGAATG
[44 nt withheld, positions 8758-8801]
C
[141 nt withheld, positions 8803-8943]
CCTTTGACGTTGGAGTCCACGTTCTTT
[37 nt withheld, positions 8971-9007]
ACCCTATCTCGGGCTATTCTTTTGATTTATAAGGGATTTTGCCGATTTCGGAACCACCATCAAACAGGAT
TTTCGCCTGCTGGGGCAAACCAGCGTGGACCGCTTGCTGCAACTCTCTCAGGGCCAGGCGGTGAAGGGCA
ATCAGCTGTTGCCCGTCTCACTGGTGAAAAGAAAAACCACCCCAGTACATTAAAAACGTCCGCAATGTGT
TATTAAGTTGTCTAAGCGTCAATTTGTTTACACCACAATATATCCTGCCACCAGCCAGCCAACAGCTCCC
CGACCGGCAGCTCGGCACAAAATCACCACTCGATACAGGCAGCCCATCAGTCCGGGACGGCGTCAGCGGG
AGAGCCGTTGTAAGGCGGCAGACTTTGCTCATGTTACCGATGCTATTCGGAAGAACGGCAACTAAGCTGC
CGGGTTTGAAACACGGATGATCTCGCGGAGGGTAGCATGTTGATTGTAACGATGACAGAGCGTTGCTGCC
TGTGATCAAATATCATCTCCCTCGCAGAGATCCGAATTATCAGCCTTCTTATTCATTTCTCGCTTAACCG
TGACAGGCTGTCGATCTTGAGAACTATGCCGACATAATAGGAAATCGCTGGATAAAGCCGCTGAGGAAGC
TGAGTGGCGCTATTTCTTTAGAAGTGAACGTTGACGATATCAACTCCCCTATCCATTGCTCACCGAATGG
TACAGGTCGGGGACCCGAAGTTCCGACTGTCGGCCTGATGCATCCCCGGCTGATCGACCCCAGATCTGGG
GCTGAGAAAGCCCAGTAAGGAAACAACTGTAGGTTCGAGTCGCGAGATCCCCCGGAACCAAAGGAAGTAG
GTTAAACCCGCTCCGATCAGGCCGAGCCACGCCAGGCCGAGAACATTGGTTCCTGTAGGCATCGGGATTG
GCGGATCAAACACTAAAGCTACTGGAACGAGCAGAAGTCCTCCGGCCGCCAGTTGCCAGGCGGTAAAGGT
GAGCAGAGGCACGGGAGGTTGCCACTTGCGGGTCAGCACGGTTCCGAACGCCATGGAAACCGCCCCCGCC
AGGCCCGCTGCGACGCCGACAGGATCTAGCGCTGCGTTTGGTGTCAACACCAACAGCGCCACGCCCGCAG
TTCCGCAAATAGCCCCCAGGACCGCCATCAATCGTATCGGGCTACCTAGCAGAGCGGCAGAGATGAACAC
GACCATCAGCGGCTGCACAGCGCCTACCGTCGCCGCGACCCCGCCCGGCAGGCGGTAGACCGAAATAAAC
AACAAGCTCCAGAATAGCGAAATATTAAGTGCGCCGAGGATGAAGATGCGCATCCACCAGATTCCCGTTG
GAATCTGTCGGACGATCATCACGAGCAATAAACCCGCCGGCAACGCCCGCAGCAGCATACCGGCGACCCC
TCGGCCTCGCTGTTCGGGCTCCACGAAAACGCCGGACAGATGCGCCTTGTGAGCGTCCTTGGGGCCGTCC
TCCTGTTTGAAGACCGACAGCCCAATGATCTCGCCGTCGATGTAGGCGCCGAATGCCACGGCATCTCGCA
ACCGTTCAGCGAACGCCTCCATGGGCTTTTTCTCCTCGTGCTCGTAAACGGACCCGAACATCTCTGGAGC
TTTCTTCAGGGCCGACAATCGGATCTCGCGGAAATCCTGCACGTCGGCCGCTCCAAGCCGTCGAATCTGA
GCCTTAATCACAATTGTCAATTTTAATCCTCTGTTTATCGGCAGTTCGTAGAGCGCGCCGTGCGTCCCGA
GCGATACTGAGCGAAGCAAGTGCGTCGAGCAGTGCCCGCTTGTTCCTGAAATGCCAGTAAAGCGCTGGCT
GCTGAACCCCCAGCCGGAACTGACCCCACAAGGCCCTAGCGTTTGCAATGCACCAGGTCATCATTGACCC
AGGCGTGTTCCACCAGGCCGCTGCCTCGCAACTCTTCGCAGGCTTCGCCGACCTGCTCGCGCCACTTCTT
CACGCGGGTGGAATCCGATCCGCACATGAGGCGGAAGGTTTCCAGCTTGAGCGGGTACGGCTCCCGGTGC
GAGCTGAAATAGTCGAACATCCGTCGGGCCGTCGGCGACAGCTTGCGGTACTTCTCCCATATGAATTTCG
TGTAGTGGTCGCCAGCAAACAGCACGACGATTTCCTCGTCGATCAGGACCTGGCAACGGGACGTTTTCTT
GCCACGGTCCAGGACGCGGAAGCGGTGCAGCAGCGACACCGATTCCAGGTGCCCAACGCGGTCGGACGTG
AAGCCCATCGCCGTCGCCTGTAGGCGCGACAGGCATTCCTCGGCCTTCGTGTAATACCGGCCATTGATCG
ACCAGCCCAGGTCCTGGCAAAGCTCGTAGAACGTGAAGGTGATCGGCTCGCCGATAGGGGTGCGCTTCGC
GTACTCCAACACCTGCTGCCACACCAGTTCGTCATCGTCGGCCCGCAGCTCGACGCCGGTGTAGGTGATC
TTCACGTCCTTGTTGACGTGGAAAATGACCTTGTTTTGCAGCGCCTCGCGCGGGATTTTCTTGTTGCGCG
TGGTGAACAGGGCAGAGCGGGCCGTGTCGTTTGGCATCGCTCGCATCGTGTCCGGCCACGGCGCAATATC
GAACAAGGAAAGCTGCATTTCCTTGATCTGCTGCTTCGTGTGTTTCAGCAACGCGGCCTGCTTGGCCTCG
CTGACCTGTTTTGCCAGGTCCTCGCCGGCGGTTTTTCGCTTCTTGGTCGTCATAGTTCCTCGCGTGTCGA
TGGTCATCGACTTCGCCAAACCTGCCGCCTCCTGTTCGAGACGACGCGAACGCTCCACGGCGGCCGATGG
CGCGGGCAGGGCAGGGGGAGCCAGTTGCACGCTGTCGCGCTCGATCTTGGCCGTAGCTTGCTGGACCATC
GAGCCGACGGACTGGAAGGTTTCGCGGGGCGCACGCATGACGGTGCGGCTTGCGATGGTTTCGGCATCCT
CGGCGGAAAACCCCGCGTCGATCAGTTCTTGCCTGTATGCCTTCCGGTCAAACGTCCGATTCATTCACCC
TCCTTGCGGGATTGCCCCGACTCACGCCGGGGCAATGTGCCCTTATTCCTGATTTGACCCGCCTGGTGCC
TTGGTGTCCAGATAATCCACCTTATCGGCAATGAAGTCGGTCCCGTAGACCGTCTGGCCGTCCTTCTCGT
ACTTGGTATTCCGAATCTTGCCCTGCACGAATACCAGCGACCCCTTGCCCAAATACTTGCCGTGGGCCTC
GGCCTGAGAGCCAAAACACTTGATGCGGAAGAAGTCGGTGCGCTCCTGCTTGTCGCCGGCATCGTTGCGC
CACATCTAGGTACTAAAACAATTCATCCAGTAAAATATAATATTTTATTTTCTCCCAATCAGGCTTGATC
CCCAGTAAGTCAAAAAATAGCTCGACATACTGTTCTTCCCCGATATCCTCCCTGATCGACCGGACGCAGA
AGGCAATGTCATACCACTTGTCCGCCCTGCCGCTTCTCCCAAGATCAATAAAGCCACTTACTTTGCCATC
TTTCACAAAGATGTTGCTGTCTCCCAGGTCGCCGTGGGAAAAGACAAGTTCCTCTTCGGGCTTTTCCGTC
TTTAAAAAATCATACAGCTCGCGCGGATCTTTAAATGGAGTGTCTTCTTCCCAGTTTTCGCAATCCACAT
CGGCCAGATCGTTATTCAGTAAGTAATCCAATTCGGCTAAGCGGCTGTCTAAGCTATTCGTATAGGGACA
ATCCGATATGTCGATGGAGTGAAAGAGCCTGATGCACTCCGCATACAGCTCGATAATCTTTTCAGGGCTT
TGTTCATCTTCATACTCTTCCGAGCAAAGGACGCCATCGGCCTCACTCATGAGCAGATTGCTCCAGCCAT
CATGCCGTTCAAAGTGCAGGACCTTTGGAACAGGCAGCTTTCCTTCCAGCCATAGCATCATGTCCTTTTC
CCGTTCCACATCATAGGTGGTCCCTTTATACCGGCTGTCCGTCATTTTTAAATATAGGTTTTCATTTTCT
CCCACCAGCTTATATACCTTAGCAGGAGACATTCCTTCCGTATCTTTTACGCAGCGGTATTTTTCGATCA
GTTTTTTCAATTCCGGTGATATTCTCATTTTAGCCATTTATTATTTCCTTCCTCTTTTCTACAGTATTTA
AAGATACCCCAAGAAGCTAATTATAACAAGACGAACTCCAATTCACTGTTCCTTGCATTCTAAAACCTTA
AATACCAGAAAACAGCTTTTTCAAAGTTGTTTTCAAAGTTGGCGTATAACATAGTATCGACGGAGCCGAT
TTTGAAACCACAATTATGGGTGATGCTGCCAACTTACTGATTTAGTGTATGATGGTGTTTTTGAGGTGCT
CCAGTGGCTTCTGTTTCTATCAGCTGTCCCTCCTGTTCAGCTACTGACGGGGTGGTGCGTAACGGCAAAA
GCACCGCCGGACATCAGCGCTATCTCTGCTCTCACTGCCGTAAAACATGGCAACTGCAGTTCACTTACAC
CGCTTCTCAACCCGGTACGCACCAGAAAATCATTGATATGGCCATGAATGGCGTTGGATGCCGGGCAACA
GCCCGCATTATGGGCGTTGGCCTCAACACGATTTTACGTCACTTAAAAAACTCAGGCCGCAGTCGGTAAC
CTCGCGCATACAGCCGGGCAGTGACGTCATCGTCTGCGCGGAAATGGACGAACAGTGGGGCTATGTCGGG
GCTAAATCGCGCCAGCGCTGGCTGTTTTACGCGTATGACAGTCTCCGGAAGACGGTTGTTGCGCACGTAT
TCGGTGAACGCACTATGGCGACGCTGGGGCGTCTTATGAGCCTGCTGTCACCCTTTGACGTGGTGATATG
GATGACGGATGGCTGGCCGCTGTATGAATCCCGCCTGAAGGGAAAGCTGCACGTAATCAGCAAGCGATAT
ACGCAGCGAATTGAGCGGCATAACCTGAATCTGAGGCAGCACCTGGCACGGCTGGGACGGAAGTCGCTGT
CGTTCTCAAAATCGGTGGAGCTGCATGACAAAGTCATCGGGCATTATCTGAACATAAAACACTATCAATA
AGTTGGAGTCATTACCCAATTATGATAGAATTTACAAGCTATAAGGTTATTGTCCTGGGTTTCAAGCATT
AGTCCATGCAAGTTTTTATGCTTTGCCCATTCTATAGATATATTGATAAGCGCGCTGCCTATGCCTTGCC
CCCTGAAATCCTTACATACGGCGATATCTTCTATATAAAAGATATATTATCTTATCAGTATTGTCAATAT
ATTCAAGGCAATCTGCCTCCTCATCCTCTTCATCCTCTTCGTCTTGGTAGCTTTTTAAATATGGCGCTTC
ATAGAGTAATTCTGTAAAGGTCCAATTCTCGTTTTCATACCTCGGTATAATCTTACCTATCACCTCAAAT
GGTTCGCTGGGTTTATCGCACCCCCGAACACGAGCACGGCACCCGCGACCACTATGCCAAGAATGCCCAA
GGTAAAAATTGCCGGCCCCGCCATGAAGTCCGTGAATGCCCCGACGGCCGAAGTGAAGGGCAGGCCGCCA
CCCAGGCCGCCGCCCTCACTGCCCGGCACCTGGTCGCTGAATGTCGATGCCAGCACCTGCGGCACGTCAA
TGCTTCCGGGCGTCGCGCTCGGGCTGATCGCCCATCCCGTTACTGCCCCGATCCCGGCAATGGCAAGGAC
TGCCAGCGCTGCCATTTTTGGGGTGAGGCCGTTCGCGGCCGAGGGGCGCAGCCCCTGGGGGGATGGGAGG
CCCGCGTTAGCGGGCCGGGAGGGTTCGAGAAGGGGGGGCACCCCCCTTCGGCGTGCGCGGTCACGCGCAC
AGGGCGCAGCCCTGGTTAAAAACAAGGTTTATAAATATTGGTTTAAAAGCAGGTTAAAAGACAGGTTAGC
GGTGGCCGAAAAACGGGCGGAAACCCTTGCAAATGCTGGATTTTCTGCCTGTGGACAGCCCCTCAAATGT
CAATAGGTGCGCCCCTCATCTGTCAGCACTCTGCCCCTCAAGTGTCAAGGATCGCGCCCCTCATCTGTCA
GTAGTCGCGCCCCTCAAGTGTCAATACCGCAGGGCACTTATCCCCAGGCTTGTCCACATCATCTGTGGGA
AACTCGCGTAAAATCAGGCGTTTTCGCCGATTTGCGAGGCTGGCCAGCTCCACGTCGCCGGCCGAAATCG
AGCCTGCCCCTCATCTGTCAACGCCGCGCCGGGTGAGTCGGCCCCTCAAGTGTCAACGTCCGCCCCTCAT
CTGTCAGTGAGGGCCAAGTTTTCCGCGAGGTATCCACAACGCCGGCGGCCGCGGTGTCTCGCACACGGCT
TCGACGGCGTTTCTGGCGCGTTTGCAGGGCCATAGACGGCCGCCAGCCCAGCGGCGAGGGCAACCAGCCC
GGTGAGCGTCGGAAAGGCGC
Features (pLannotate 1.2.2; 36 found; start..end, strand, type, name):
      3..89      -  CDS            traI (fragment): TRAI6_ECOLX - Experimental evidence at protein level: Swiss-Prot protein existence level 1. The initiation process of transfer DNA synthesis requires the interaction of at least three plasmid-specific components (TraH, I, and J) at the transfer origin resulting in the assembly of a specialised nucleoprotein complex - the relaxosome. Site- and strand-specific cleavage at the transfer origin is dependent on TraI and TraJ. From Escherichia coli.
    127..498     -  CDS            traJ: oriT-recognizing protein; traJ
    531..640     -  oriT           oriT: incP origin of transfer
    772..962     +  rep_origin     ori (fragment): high-copy-number ColE1/pMB1/pBR322/pUC origin of replication
   1321..1971    -  CDS            TetR: tetracycline resistance regulatory protein; tetR
   2077..2326    +  CDS            TcR (fragment): tetracycline efflux protein; tetA; confers resistance to tetracycline
   2436..2460    -  misc_feature   RB T-DNA repeat: right border repeat from nopaline C58 T-DNA
   2490..2508    +  misc_feature   MCS (fragment): pUC18/19 multiple cloning site
   2559..2904    +  promoter       CaMV 35S promoter: strong constitutive promoter from cauliflower mosaic virus
   2856..2902    +  promoter       minimal CaMV 35S promoter: minimal 35S promoter from cauliflower mosaic virus
   2914..2932    -  misc_feature   MCS (fragment): pUC18/19 multiple cloning site
   2943..3458    +  CDS            P19_TBSVC: Experimental evidence at protein level: Swiss-Prot protein existence level 1. Acts as a suppressor of RNA-mediated gene silencing, also known as post-transcriptional gene silencing (PTGS), a mechanism of plant viral defense that limits the accumulation of viral RNAs. Binds to short interfering RNAs (siRNAs) with high affinity. Acts as a molecular caliper to specifically select siRNAs based on the length of the duplex region of the RNA (By similarity). From Tomato bushy stunt virus (strain Cherry) (TBSV).
   3531..3707    +  polyA_signal   CaMV poly(A) signal: cauliflower mosaic virus polyadenylation signal
   4210..4551    +  promoter       CaMV 35S promoter: strong constitutive promoter from cauliflower mosaic virus
   4562..4586    +  protein_bind   attB1: mutant version of attB; recombination site for the Gateway® BP reaction BP Clonase™
   4763..5050    +  CDS            ATHB-20 (fragment): ATB20_ARATH - Experimental evidence at protein level: Swiss-Prot protein existence level 1. Probable transcription factor. From Arabidopsis thaliana (Mouse-ear cress).
   5511..5535    -  protein_bind   attB2: mutant version of attB; recombination site for the Gateway® BP reaction BP Clonase™
   5564..5653    +  CDS            3xHA: three tandem HA epitope tags
   5687..5939    +  terminator     NOS terminator: nopaline synthase terminator and poly(A) signal
   6368..6620    -  terminator     NOS terminator: nopaline synthase terminator and poly(A) signal
   6644..7072    -  CDS            nos (fragment): DHNO_AGRT7 - Protein inferred from homology: Swiss-Prot protein existence level 3. From Agrobacterium tumefaciens (strain T37).
   7088..8113    -  CDS            HygR: aminoglycoside phosphotransferase from E. coli; aph(4)-Ia; confers resistance to hygromycin
   8123..8467    -  promoter       CaMV 35S promoter: strong constitutive promoter from cauliflower mosaic virus
   8124..8170    -  promoter       minimal CaMV 35S promoter: minimal 35S promoter from cauliflower mosaic virus
   8605..8760    +  CDS            lacZα (fragment) (sequence partly withheld): LacZα fragment of β-galactosidase; lacZ fragment
   8758..9058    +  rep_origin     M13 ori (fragment) (sequence partly withheld): M13 bacteriophage origin of replication; arrow indicates direction of (+) strand synthesis
   9059..9189    +  CDS            lacI (fragment): lac repressor; lacI; The lac repressor binds to the lac operator to inhibit transcription in E. coli. This inhibition can be relieved by adding lactose or isopropyl-β-D-thiogalactopyranoside (IPTG).
   9243..9267    -  misc_feature   LB T-DNA repeat: left border repeat from nopaline C58 T-DNA
  10724..10843   -  CDS            tetR (fragment): TETR1_ECOLX - Experimental evidence at protein level: Swiss-Prot protein existence level 1. TetR is the repressor of the tetracycline resistance element; its N-terminal region forms a helix-turn-helix structure and binds DNA. Binding of tetracycline to TetR reduces the repressor affinity for the tetracycline resistance gene (tetA) promoter operator sites. From Escherichia coli.
  10863..12011   -  CDS            trfA: trans-acting replication protein that binds to and activates oriV
  12310..13104   -  CDS            KanR: aminoglycoside phosphotransferase; aphA-3; confers resistance to kanamycin
  13296..14063   +  mobile_element IS1: prokaryotic transposable element IS1
  14072..14221   -  CDS            satA (fragment): STA_BACSU - Also known as yyaR. Experimental evidence at protein level: Swiss-Prot protein existence level 1. Involved in resistance to streptothricin, a broad-spectrum antibiotic produced by streptomycetes. Detoxifies streptothricin via acetylation of the beta amino group of the first beta-lysyl moiety of streptothricin. From Bacillus subtilis (strain 168).
  14220..14414   -  CDS            satA (fragment): STA_BACSU - Also known as yyaR. Experimental evidence at protein level: Swiss-Prot protein existence level 1. Involved in resistance to streptothricin, a broad-spectrum antibiotic produced by streptomycetes. Detoxifies streptothricin via acetylation of the beta amino group of the first beta-lysyl moiety of streptothricin. From Bacillus subtilis (strain 168).
  14417..14692   -  CDS            klaC (fragment): KLAC_ECOLX - Also known as telB. Protein predicted: Swiss-Prot protein existence level 4. Belongs to the kla operon, which is associated with cryptic tellurite resistance, and IncW plasmid fertility inhibition. From Escherichia coli.
  14756..15387   -  rep_origin     oriV: incP origin of replication
