[The description below was written by a language model from this plasmid's Addgene catalogue record and pLannotate feature annotations shown in this document.]
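Description:
pGWB14-LYX097 is a 15.4 kb plant binary expression vector built on the pGWB14 backbone. It is designed for Agrobacterium-mediated transient or stable expression of a Nicotiana benthamiana transcription factor (gene model Niben101Scf00425g03034.1). The backbone carries broad-host-range IncP replication functions (oriV with the trfA replication protein), consistent with its low-copy status. It also carries an oriT/traJ transfer region that permits mobilisation into Agrobacterium. Bacterial selection is by kanamycin through an aphA-3 gene. The annotation also picks up backbone remnants, including tetracycline-resistance fragments, an IS1 element and a partial ColE1-type origin.

Between the nopaline-type right and left T-DNA borders, the sequence contains three plant expression units. The main cassette places the transcription factor coding sequence under the constitutive CaMV 35S promoter. The insert is flanked by attB1 and attB2 Gateway sites, although the record lists Gibson cloning as the method used. It is joined at its C-terminus to a 3xHA epitope tag and followed by the NOS terminator. Part of the insert shows similarity to the Arabidopsis protein ATHB-20, a probable transcription factor. A second 35S-driven cassette encodes hygromycin phosphotransferase for selecting transformed plant cells.

The feature table also shows a third unit, near the right border, that the catalogue entry does not mention. It consists of a 35S promoter, the tomato bushy stunt virus P19 silencing suppressor and a CaMV polyadenylation signal. P19 binds siRNAs and would be expected to boost transgene expression in agroinfiltrated leaves. The HA tag allows detection or immunoprecipitation of the expressed factor, though the record does not specify particular downstream assays.
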