Addgene plasmid #126315: pGWB14-LYX097
Purpose: With a Nicotiana benthamiana transcription factor in PGWB14 backbone, for Agrobacterium mediated transient or stable expression corresponding transcription factor fused with a C-terminal HA tag.
Depositing lab: Silin Zhong. Depositing organization: Chinese University of Hong Kong.
Backbone
  Vector backbone: pGWB14
  Vector type: Plant Expression
  Selectable markers: Hygromycin
Growth in bacteria
  Bacterial resistance: Kanamycin, 50 μg/mL
  Growth temperature: 37°C
  Growth strain: DH5alpha
  Copy number: Low Copy
Gene/Insert
  Gene/Insert name: Niben101Scf00425g03034.1
  Species: Nicotiana benthamiana
  Promoter: CaMV 35S
  Tag / fusion protein: HA (C terminal on insert)
  Cloning method: Gibson Cloning
Terms and licenses: Academic/Nonprofit Terms; Industry Terms: Not Available to Industry
How to cite: pGWB14-LYX097 was a gift from Silin Zhong (Addgene plasmid # 126315 ; http://n2t.net/addgene:126315 ; RRID:Addgene_126315)
