>Addgene plasmid #126315 | pGWB14-LYX097 | depositor partial sequence | sequence record 249072 | Niben101Scf00425g03034.1
ATGGCTGGTCCAGAATTGTTCTACGGCGATGCTGCTGGTTTTAATGGTATTCTGCTTCAGAACCAGAGGC
TTATGTCTTCATTTGCTACAAAAGAGGCTGTTGCTTCTCCTCGCTATTCCCCTTCCTTCCTTGCCTCCGG
TTCCATGGTCAGCTTTCGTGTTGTAAATGGAGGGAACAAATCAGATAGGTCATTGTTTCAGTCAGTCGAA
GAGAATGAAACAGATGAGTTGGAGGAATATTTAAATCAACCAGAGAAAAAGAGGCGACTTACAGCTAACC
AAGTACAGTTTCTTGAGAAGAGTTTTGAGGAGGTGAACAAACTGGAGCCAGAGAGAAAAGACCAGCTTGC
TAAAGAGCTCGGTTTGCAACCTCGCCAAATAGCGATTTGGTTTCAGAATCGTCGTGCACGATGGAGGACA
AAACAGCTTGAGAATAATTACGAGGCGCTGAGAAATAAATATGACAATCTGAAAGCAGACTACATCAATC
TTCTCAAAGAGAAGGATGATCTAAGAGCTCAGGTTAGCCAGTTTACTGATATGCTGCTACACAAGGAGAA
AGAAAAGGGGGAACTGGCTACTTCTGATATAAAGGAACTTTCCGATGCATCGCCAAAAGAAAACATGATT
GATCAGAAAGTGTCAGCTATTACACTTAAGCAGCACAAAGACTTGAATTCTCTTCAAAGTGATATGTTTG
ATTCAGAAAGACTGGTGCAACCCTCTATCTTAGATCAGGGTGATTCTTCTTATGCATTTGAACCTGACCA
GTCAGATTTATCCCAAGATGAAGAAGAAAACTTGAGCAAGAATCTGGTTGTACAAGATCATTATCCCATG
ACATCCTCAAACTTGAGCTGCTTTGGATATTCAGTTGAAGATCAGGGCTTTGGTTTCTGGTCTTTTCCCG
GGGACCCAGCTTTCTTGTACAAAGTGGTTGATAACAGCGGGTTAATTAACATCTTTTACCCATACGATGT
TCCTGACTATGCGGGCTATCCCTATGACGTCCCGGACTATGCAGGATCCTAA
